Addgene plasmid #115105: MIK2 X051_pECIA2
Purpose: Bait vector MIK2 X051_pECIA2 should be used with prey vector MIK2 X051_pECIA14.
Depositing lab: Youssef Belkhadir. Depositing organization: Gregor Mendel Institute of Molecular Plant Biology. Publication: An extracellular network of Arabidopsis leucine-rich repeat receptor kinases. Smakowska-Luzan E, Mott GA, Parys K, Stegmann M, Howton TC, Layeghifard M, Neuhold J, Lehner A, Kong J, Grunwald K, Weinberger N, Satbhai SB, Mayer D, Busch W, Madalinski M, Stolt-Bergner P, Provart NJ, Mukhtar MS, Zipfel C, Desveaux D, Guttman DS, Belkhadir Y. Nature. 2018 Jan 18;553(7688):342-346. doi: 10.1038/nature25184. Epub 2018 Jan 10. PubMed 29320478.
Backbone
  Vector backbone: pECIA2
  Backbone manufacturer: Chris Garcia (Addgene plasmid # 47032)
  Vector type: Insect Expression
Growth in bacteria
  Bacterial resistance: Ampicillin, 100 μg/mL
  Growth temperature: 37°C
  Growth strain: DH5alpha
  Copy number: High Copy
Gene/Insert
  Gene/Insert name: AT4G08850
  Species: A. thaliana (mustard weed)
  Entrez Gene: AT4G08850 (a.k.a. AT4G08850, T32A17.160, T32A17_160)
  Promoter: Metallothionein (Copper-Inducible)
  Tag / fusion protein: Fc, V5 and hexahistidine tags (C terminal on backbone)
  Cloning method: Ligation Independent Cloning
Terms and licenses: Academic/Nonprofit Terms; Industry Terms: Not Available to Industry
Depositor comments: Plasmid for secreted expression in Drosophila cell culture by induction via CuSO4. Insert is an extracellular domain of indicated LRR-RK, C-terminally tagged with Fc, V5 and hexahistidine tags. Insert Protein Sequence: SATVEEANALLKWKSTFTNQTSSSKLSSWVNPNTSSFCTSWYGVACSLGSIIRLNLTNTGIEGTFEDFPFSSLPNLTFVDLSMNRFSGTISPLWGRFSKLEYFDLSINQLVGEIPPELGDLSNLDTLHLVENKLNGSIPSEIGRLTKVTEIAIYDNLLTGPIPSSFGNLTKLVNLYLFINSLSGSIPSEIGNLPNLRELCLDRNNLTGKIPSSFGNLKNVTLLNMFENQLSGEIPPEIGNMTALDTLSLHTNKLTGPIPSTLGNIKTLAVLHLYLNQLNGSIPPELGEMESMIDLEISENKLTGPVPDSFGKLTALEWLFLRDNQLSGPIPPGIANSTELTVLQLDTNNFTGFLPDTICRGGKLENLTLDDNHFEGPVPKSLRDCKSLIRVRFKGNSFSGDISEAFGVYPTLNFIDLSNNNFHGQLSANWEQSQKLVAFILSNNSITGAIPPEIWNMTQLSQLDLSSNRITGELPESISNINRISKLQLNGNRLSGKIPSGIRLLTNLEYLDLSSNRFSSEIPPTLNNLPRLYYMNLSRNDLDQTIPEGLTKLSQLQMLDLSYNQLDGEISSQFRSLQNLERLDLSHNNLSGQIPPSFKDMLALTHVDVSHNNLQGPIPDNAAFRNAPPDAFEGNKDLCGSVNTTQGLKPCSITSSKKS
How to cite: MIK2 X051_pECIA2 was a gift from Youssef Belkhadir (Addgene plasmid # 115105 ; http://n2t.net/addgene:115105 ; RRID:Addgene_115105)
