[The description below was written by a language model from this plasmid's Addgene catalogue record and pLannotate feature annotations shown in this document.]
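Description:
MIK2 X051_pECIA2 is an insect-cell expression plasmid built on the pECIA2 backbone, designed for secreted production of a receptor ectodomain in Drosophila cell culture. It is maintained in E. coli as a high-copy plasmid through a ColE1/pUC-type origin and selected with ampicillin via the β-lactamase gene. The remaining bacterial annotations (lac promoter and operator, and fragments of lacI, lacZα, rop and bom) are backbone remnants with no evident role in the construct's intended use.

The expression cassette is driven by the Drosophila metallothionein promoter, which is induced by adding copper sulfate to the culture. Downstream, a Drosophila BiP signal sequence directs the product into the secretory pathway. It is followed by the extracellular domain of the Arabidopsis thaliana leucine-rich repeat receptor kinase MIK2 (AT4G08850), inserted by ligation-independent cloning. The ectodomain is fused at its C terminus to a human IgG1 Fc region, a V5 epitope and a hexahistidine tag. The His tag is stated in the catalogue record but was not picked up as a separate feature in the annotation. An SV40 polyadenylation signal sits after the fusion, although the feature table annotates it on the opposite strand.

The record designates this plasmid as the "bait" vector, to be paired with the matching "prey" construct MIK2 X051_pECIA14. It comes from a study that mapped an extracellular interaction network among Arabidopsis LRR receptor kinases, in which secreted tagged ectodomains are tested against one another for binding. The Fc and epitope tags would typically serve for capture, detection or purification of the secreted protein, though the record does not spell out their individual roles.
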