Features (pLannotate 1.2.2; 18 found; start..end, strand, type, name):
     23..449     +  promoter       MT promoter: Drosophila metallothionein promoter
    467..520     +  sig_peptide    BiP signal sequence: Drosophila BiP signal sequence
    521..2497    +  CDS            MIK2 (fragment): MIK2_ARATH - Experimental evidence at protein level: Swiss-Prot protein existence level 1. Involved in the pollen tube perception of the female signal. From Arabidopsis thaliana (Mouse-ear cress).
   2465..3208    +  CDS            IGHG1 (fragment): IGHG1_HUMAN - Experimental evidence at protein level: Swiss-Prot protein existence level 1. Constant region of immunoglobulin heavy chains. Immunoglobulins, also known as antibodies, are membrane-bound or secreted glycoproteins produced by B lymphocytes. In the recognition phase of humoral immunity, the membrane-bound immunoglobulins serve as receptors which, upon binding of a specific antigen, trigger the clonal expansion and differentiation of B lymphocytes into immunoglobulins- secreting plasma cells. Secreted immunoglobulins mediate the effector phase of humoral immunity, which results in
   3227..3268    +  CDS            V5 tag: epitope tag from simian virus 5
   3368..3502    -  polyA_signal   SV40 poly(A) signal: SV40 polyadenylation signal
   3525..3609    -  CDS            large T antigen (fragment): large T antigen from SV40 (simian virus 40)
   3609..3633    +  misc_feature   MCS (fragment): pUC18/19 multiple cloning site
   3670..3686    -  protein_bind   lac operator: The lac repressor binds to the lac operator to inhibit transcription in E. coli. This inhibition can be relieved by adding lactose or isopropyl-β-D-thiogalactopyranoside (IPTG). lac repressor encoded by lacI
   3694..3724    -  promoter       lac promoter: promoter for the E. coli lac operon
   3739..3760    -  protein_bind   CAP binding site: CAP binding activates transcription in the presence of cAMP. E. coli catabolite activator protein
   3773..3865    -  CDS            lacI (fragment): lac repressor; lacI; The lac repressor binds to the lac operator to inhibit transcription in E. coli. This inhibition can be relieved by adding lactose or isopropyl-β-D-thiogalactopyranoside (IPTG).
   4048..4636    -  rep_origin     ori: high-copy-number ColE1/pMB1/pBR322/pUC origin of replication
   4807..5667    -  CDS            AmpR: β-lactamase; bla; confers resistance to ampicillin, carbenicillin, and related antibiotics
   5668..5772    -  promoter       AmpR promoter: bla
   5867..5902    +  CDS            rop (fragment): Rop protein, which maintains plasmids at low copy number; rop
   6004..6103    +  misc_feature   bom (fragment): basis of mobility region from pBR322
   6109..21      -  CDS            lacZα (fragment) (across the origin): LacZα fragment of β-galactosidase; lacZ fragment
>Addgene plasmid #115105 | MIK2 X051_pECIA2 | addgene full sequence | sequence record 298824 | Addgene NGS Result
GTAAAACGACGGCCAGTGAATTAATTCGTTGCAGGACAGGATGTGGTGCCCGATGTGACTAGCTCTTTGC
TGCAGGCCGTCCTATCCTCTGGTTCCGATAAGAGACCCAGAACTCCGGCCCCCCACCGCCCACCGCCACC
CCCATACATATGTGGTACGCAAGTAAGAGTGCCTGCGCATGCCCCATGTGCCCCACCAAGAGCTTTGCAT
CCCATACAAGTCCCCAAAGTGGAGAACCGAACCAATTCTTCGCGGGCAGAACAAAAGCTTCTGCACACGT
CTCCACTCGAATTTGGAGCCGGCCGGCGTGTGCAAAAGAGGTGAATCGAACGAAAGACCCGTGTGTAAAG
CCGCGTTTCCAAAATGTATAAAACCGAGAGCATCTGGCCAATGTGCATCAGTTGTGGTCAGCAGCAAAAT
CAAGTGAATCATCTCAGTGCAACTAAAGGGGGGATCCGATCTCAATATGAAGTTATGCATATTACTGGCC
GTCGTGGCCTTTGTTGGCCTCTCGCTCGGGTCTGCAACGGTGGAAGAAGCTAATGCTCTTTTGAAATGGA
AGTCAACTTTCACAAACCAGACAAGTTCATCAAAGCTATCTTCTTGGGTCAATCCAAACACAAGCAGCTT
TTGTACCAGTTGGTATGGTGTTGCCTGCTCACTCGGGAGCATTATACGGTTGAATCTTACTAATACCGGT
ATCGAAGGTACTTTCGAAGATTTTCCATTCTCGTCTCTCCCCAATCTCACTTTTGTTGATCTCAGTATGA
ACCGTTTCTCTGGAACCATCTCTCCTTTATGGGGACGGTTCTCGAAACTCGAATACTTCGATTTGTCGAT
TAACCAGTTAGTTGGTGAAATCCCACCTGAACTTGGTGATTTGAGTAATTTAGATACTCTCCATCTAGTT
GAAAACAAGTTAAACGGATCGATTCCTTCTGAGATCGGTCGGTTAACTAAGGTTACGGAGATAGCTATAT
ACGACAATCTTTTAACCGGACCAATACCTTCTTCTTTTGGAAACCTTACCAAACTAGTTAACCTCTACCT
CTTTATCAATTCTCTTTCTGGTTCAATTCCTTCTGAAATAGGAAACTTACCCAACCTTAGAGAGCTATGT
CTAGATAGGAACAACCTTACCGGTAAAATCCCTTCTAGTTTCGGGAATTTGAAGAATGTAACTCTTCTCA
ATATGTTTGAAAATCAGCTCTCTGGTGAAATCCCTCCTGAGATTGGTAATATGACCGCTTTAGATACACT
TAGTCTCCACACAAATAAGCTTACCGGTCCAATACCTTCTACCTTAGGAAACATCAAAACCCTAGCCGTT
CTTCATCTTTACCTGAATCAACTCAATGGTTCGATTCCACCGGAACTAGGCGAAATGGAATCAATGATTG
ATTTGGAGATAAGTGAGAACAAACTCACCGGTCCTGTTCCCGATTCTTTTGGCAAGTTAACCGCGTTGGA
ATGGTTGTTCCTACGTGATAATCAGCTCTCTGGTCCCATCCCACCGGGAATTGCTAACTCTACAGAGCTC
ACCGTCCTGCAGCTCGACACCAACAACTTCACCGGTTTCTTGCCTGATACCATCTGTAGGGGTGGAAAGC
TTGAGAATCTTACGCTAGATGATAATCACTTCGAAGGTCCTGTTCCTAAAAGCTTGAGAGATTGCAAGAG
CTTGATCAGAGTAAGATTCAAAGGGAATAGTTTCTCCGGAGATATCTCTGAGGCTTTCGGAGTTTACCCG
ACTCTCAACTTCATCGATCTCAGCAACAACAACTTTCATGGACAACTTTCAGCCAACTGGGAACAAAGTC
AAAAGCTGGTTGCATTCATCCTCTCAAACAACAGCATCACTGGAGCCATCCCACCTGAGATTTGGAACAT
GACACAGCTAAGTCAGCTCGATCTATCTTCCAACCGCATCACCGGCGAGCTACCTGAATCAATCAGCAAT
ATCAACCGTATATCAAAACTCCAACTCAACGGGAATCGGCTATCAGGCAAAATCCCTTCAGGAATCAGAC
TCTTAACCAATCTTGAGTATCTTGATCTATCCTCAAACCGATTCAGTTCCGAAATACCCCCAACGCTCAA
CAATTTGCCAAGGCTCTACTACATGAACCTGAGCAGAAACGACTTGGATCAAACCATCCCGGAGGGGTTA
ACAAAGCTATCTCAGTTACAAATGCTTGATCTCAGCTACAATCAGCTCGACGGAGAGATCTCATCACAAT
TCAGATCTTTACAAAACCTCGAAAGACTCGACCTCTCACACAACAATCTCTCAGGTCAAATCCCACCAAG
TTTCAAAGATATGCTAGCACTAACACACGTCGATGTATCACACAACAACCTCCAAGGTCCAATTCCAGAT
AACGCAGCGTTTCGAAACGCACCTCCAGATGCTTTTGAAGGTAACAAAGACTTATGTGGTAGTGTTAACA
CCACACAAGGCTTGAAGCCATGTTCAATCACATCCTCAAAGAAATCACTGGAGGTGCTGTTCCAGGGACC
AGGGAGCGACAAAACTCACACATGCCCACCGTGCCCAGCACCTGAACTCCTGGGGGGACCGTCAGTCTTC
CTCTTCCCCCCAAAACCCAAGGACACCCTCATGATCTCCCGGACCCCTGAGGTCACATGCGTGGTGGTGG
ACGTGAGCCACGAAGACCCTGAGGTCAAGTTCAACTGGTACGTGGACGGCGTGGAGGTGCATAATGCCAA
GACAAAGCCGCGGGAGGAGCAGTACAACAGCACGTACCGTGTGGTCAGCGTCCTCACCGTCCTGCACCAG
GACTGGCTGAATGGCAAGGAGTACAAGTGCAAGGTCTCCAACAAAGCCCTCCCAGCCCCCATCGAGAAAA
CCATCTCCAAAGCCAAAGGGCAGCCCCGAGAACCACAGGTGTACACCCTGCCCCCATCCCGGGAGGAGAT
GACCAAGAACCAGGTCAGCCTGACCTGCCTGGTCAAAGGCTTCTATCCCAGCGACATCGCCGTGGAGTGG
GAGAGCAATGGGCAGCCGGAGAACAACTACAAGACCACGCCTCCCGTGCTGGACTCCGACGGCTCCTTCT
TCCTCTACAGCAAGCTCACCGTGGACAAGAGCAGGTGGCAGCAGGGGAACGTCTTCTCATGCTCCGTGAT
GCATGAGGGTCTGCACAACCACTACACGCAGAAGAGCCTCTCCCTGTCTCCGGGTAAATCTAGAGGGCCC
TTCGAAGGTAAGCCTATCCCTAACCCTCTCCTCGGTCTCGATTCTACGCGTACCGGTCATCATCACCATC
ACCATTGAGTTTAAACCCGCTGATCAGCCTCGACTGTGCCTTCTAAGGCCTGAGCTCGCTGATCAGCCTC
GATCGAGGATCCAGACATGATAAGATACATTGATGAGTTTGGACAAACCACAACTAGAATGCAGTGAAAA
AAATGCTTTATTTGTGAAATTTGTGATGCTATTGCTTTATTTGTAACCATTATAAGCTGCAATAAACAAG
TTAACAACAACAATTGCATTCATTTTATGTTTCAGGTTCAGGGGGAGGTGTGGGAGGTTTTTTAAAGCAA
GTAAAACCTCTACAAATGTGGTATGGCTGATTATGATCAGTCGACCTGCAGGCATGCAAGCTTGGCGTAA
TCATGGTCATAGCTGTTTCCTGTGTGAAATTGTTATCCGCTCACAATTCCACACAACATACGAGCCGGAA
GCATAAAGTGTAAAGCCTGGGGTGCCTAATGAGTGAGCTAACTCACATTAATTGCGTTGCGCTCACTGCC
CGCTTTCCAGTCGGGAAACCTGTCGTGCCAGCTGCATTAATGAATCGGCCAACGCGCGGGGAGAGGCGGT
TTGCGTATTGGGCGCTCTTCCGCTTCCTCGCTCACTGACTCGCTGCGCTCGGTCGTTCGGCTGCGGCGAG
CGGTATCAGCTCACTCAAAGGCGGTAATACGGTTATCCACAGAATCAGGGGATAACGCAGGAAAGAACAT
GTGAGCAAAAGGCCAGCAAAAGGCCAGGAACCGTAAAAAGGCCGCGTTGCTGGCGTTTTTCCATAGGCTC
CGCCCCCCTGACGAGCATCACAAAAATCGACGCTCAAGTCAGAGGTGGCGAAACCCGACAGGACTATAAA
GATACCAGGCGTTTCCCCCTGGAAGCTCCCTCGTGCGCTCTCCTGTTCCGACCCTGCCGCTTACCGGATA
CCTGTCCGCCTTTCTCCCTTCGGGAAGCGTGGCGCTTTCTCATAGCTCACGCTGTAGGTATCTCAGTTCG
GTGTAGGTCGTTCGCTCCAAGCTGGGCTGTGTGCACGAACCCCCCGTTCAGCCCGACCGCTGCGCCTTAT
CCGGTAACTATCGTCTTGAGTCCAACCCGGTAAGACACGACTTATCGCCACTGGCAGCAGCCACTGGTAA
CAGGATTAGCAGAGCGAGGTATGTAGGCGGTGCTACAGAGTTCTTGAAGTGGTGGCCTAACTACGGCTAC
ACTAGAAGAACAGTATTTGGTATCTGCGCTCTGCTGAAGCCAGTTACCTTCGGAAAAAGAGTTGGTAGCT
CTTGATCCGGCAAACAAACCACCGCTGGTAGCGGTGGTTTTTTTGTTTGCAAGCAGCAGATTACGCGCAG
AAAAAAAGGATCTCAAGAAGATCCTTTGATCTTTTCTACGGGGTCTGACGCTCAGTGGAACGAAAACTCA
CGTTAAGGGATTTTGGTCATGAGATTATCAAAAAGGATCTTCACCTAGATCCTTTTAAATTAAAAATGAA
GTTTTAAATCAATCTAAAGTATATATGAGTAAACTTGGTCTGACAGTTACCAATGCTTAATCAGTGAGGC
ACCTATCTCAGCGATCTGTCTATTTCGTTCATCCATAGTTGCCTGACTCCCCGTCGTGTAGATAACTACG
ATACGGGAGGGCTTACCATCTGGCCCCAGTGCTGCAATGATACCGCGAGACCCACGCTCACCGGCTCCAG
ATTTATCAGCAATAAACCAGCCAGCCGGAAGGGCCGAGCGCAGAAGTGGTCCTGCAACTTTATCCGCCTC
CATCCAGTCTATTAATTGTTGCCGGGAAGCTAGAGTAAGTAGTTCGCCAGTTAATAGTTTGCGCAACGTT
GTTGCCATTGCTACAGGCATCGTGGTGTCACGCTCGTCGTTTGGTATGGCTTCATTCAGCTCCGGTTCCC
AACGATCAAGGCGAGTTACATGATCCCCCATGTTGTGCAAAAAAGCGGTTAGCTCCTTCGGTCCTCCGAT
CGTTGTCAGAAGTAAGTTGGCCGCAGTGTTATCACTCATGGTTATGGCAGCACTGCATAATTCTCTTACT
GTCATGCCATCCGTAAGATGCTTTTCTGTGACTGGTGAGTACTCAACCAAGTCATTCTGAGAATAGTGTA
TGCGGCGACCGAGTTGCTCTTGCCCGGCGTCAATACGGGATAATACCGCGCCACATAGCAGAACTTTAAA
AGTGCTCATCATTGGAAAACGTTCTTCGGGGCGAAAACTCTCAAGGATCTTACCGCTGTTGAGATCCAGT
TCGATGTAACCCACTCGTGCACCCAACTGATCTTCAGCATCTTTTACTTTCACCAGCGTTTCTGGGTGAG
CAAAAACAGGAAGGCAAAATGCCGCAAAAAAGGGAATAAGGGCGACACGGAAATGTTGAATACTCATACT
CTTCCTTTTTCAATATTATTGAAGCATTTATCAGGGTTATTGTCTCATGAGCGGATACATATTTGAATGT
ATTTAGAAAAATAAACAAATAGGGGTTCCGCGCACATTTCCCCGAAAAGTGCCACCTGACGTCTAAGAAA
CCATTATTATCATGACATTAACCTATAAAAATAGGCGTATCACGAGGCCCTTTCGTCTCGCGCGTTTCGG
TGATGACGGTGAAAACCTCTGACACATGCAGCTCCCGGAGACGGTCACAGCTTGTCTGTAAGCGGATGCC
GGGAGCAGACAAGCCCGTCAGGGCGCGTCAGCGGGTGTTGGCGGGTGTCGGGGCTGGCTTAACTATGCGG
CATCAGAGCAGATTGTACTGAGAGTGCACCATATGCGGTGTGAAATACCGCACAGATGCGTAAGGAGAAA
ATACCGCATCAGGCGCCATTCGCCATTCAGGCTGCGCAACTGTTGGGAAGGGCGATCGGTGCGGGCCTCT
TCGCTATTACGCCAGCTGGCGAAAGGGGGATGTGCTGCAAGGCGATTAAGTTGGGTAACGCCAGGGTTTT
CCCAGTCACGACGTT
